>Addgene plasmid #117426 | rk3s | addgene full sequence | sequence record 226644
CGGTGATGTCGGCGATATAGGCGCCAGCAACCGCACCTGTGGCGCCGGTGATGCCGGCCACGATGCGTCC
GGCGTAGAGGATCGAGATCTCGATCCCGCGAAATTAATACGACTCACTATAGGGAGACCACAACGGTTTC
CCTCTAGATCACAAGTTTGTACAAAAAAGCAGGCTTAGAAGGAGATAGAACCATGGGCCTCACTATCTCC
TCCCTCTTCTCCCGACTATTTGGCAAGAAGCAGATGCGCATTTTGATGGTTGGATTGGATGCTGCTGGCA
AGACAACCATTCTGTATAAACTGAAGTTAGGGGAGATAGTCACCACCATTCCTACCATTGGTTTTAATGT
GGAAACAGTAGAATATAAGAACATTTGTTTCACAGTATGGGATGTTGGTGGTCAAGATAGAATTAGGCCT
CTCTGGAAGCATTACTTCCAGAATACCCAGGGTCTTATTTTTGTGGTAGATAGCAACGATCGTGAAAGAA
TTCAGGAAGTAGCAGATGAGCTGCAGAAAATGCTTCTGGTAGATGAATTGAGAGATGCAGTGCTGCTACT
TTTTGCAAACAAACAGGATTTGCCAAATGCTATGGCCATCAGTGAAATGACAGATAAACTAGGGCTTCAG
TCTCTTCGTAACAGAACATGGTATGTTCAAGCCACTTGTGCAACACAAGGAACTGGTCTGTATGAAGGAC
TTGACTGGCTGTCAAATGAGCTTTCAAAACGTTAATAGGACCCAGCTTTCTTGTACAAAGTGGTGATGAT
CCGGCTGCTAACAAAGCCCGAAAGGAAGCTGAGTTGGCTGCTGCCACCGCTGAGCAATAACTAGCATAAC
CCCTTGGGGCCTCTAAACGGGTCTTGAGGGGTTTTTTGCTGAAAGGAGGAACTATATCCGGATATCCACA
GGACGGGTGTGGTCGCCATGATCGCGTAGTCGATAGTGGCTCCAAGTAGCGAAGCGAGCAGGACTGGGCG
GCGGCCAAAGCGGTCGGACAGTGCTCCGAGAACGGGTGCGCATAGAAATTGCATCAACGCATATAGCGCT
AGCAGCACGCCATAGTGACTGGCGATGCTGTCGGAATGGACGATATCCCGCAAGAGGCCCGGCAGTACCG
GCATAACCAAGCCTATGCCTACAGCATCCAGGGTGACGGTGCCGAGGATGACGATGAGCGCATTGTTAGA
TTTCATACACGGTGCCTGACTGCGTTAGCAATTTAACTGTGATAAACTACCGCATTAAAGCTTATCGATG
ATAAGCTGTCAAACATGAGAATTCTTGAAGACGAAAGGGCCTCGTGATACGCCTATTTTTATAGGTTAAT
GTCATGATAATAATGGTTTCTTAGACGTCAGGTGGCACTTTTCGGGGAAATGTGCGCGGAACCCCTATTT
GTTTATTTTTCTAAATACATTCAAATATGTATCCGCTCATGAGACAATAACCCTGATAAATGCTTCAATA
ATATTGAAAAAGGAAGAGTATGAGTATTCAACATTTCCGTGTCGCCCTTATTCCCTTTTTTGCGGCATTT
TGCCTTCCTGTTTTTGCTCACCCAGAAACGCTGGTGAAAGTAAAAGATGCTGAAGATCAGTTGGGTGCAC
GAGTGGGTTACATCGAACTGGATCTCAACAGCGGTAAGATCCTTGAGAGTTTTCGCCCCGAAGAACGTTT
TCCAATGATGAGCACTTTTAAAGTTCTGCTATGTGGCGCGGTATTATCCCGTGTTGACGCCGGGCAAGAG
CAACTCGGTCGCCGCATACACTATTCTCAGAATGACTTGGTTGAGTACTCACCAGTCACAGAAAAGCATC
TTACGGATGGCATGACAGTAAGAGAATTATGCAGTGCTGCCATAACCATGAGTGATAACACTGCGGCCAA
CTTACTTCTGACAACGATCGGAGGACCGAAGGAGCTAACCGCTTTTTTGCACAACATGGGGGATCATGTA
ACTCGCCTTGATCGTTGGGAACCGGAGCTGAATGAAGCCATACCAAACGACGAGCGTGACACCACGATGC
CTGCAGCAATGGCAACAACGTTGCGCAAACTATTAACTGGCGAACTACTTACTCTAGCTTCCCGGCAACA
ATTAATAGACTGGATGGAGGCGGATAAAGTTGCAGGACCACTTCTGCGCTCGGCCCTTCCGGCTGGCTGG
TTTATTGCTGATAAATCTGGAGCCGGTGAGCGTGGGTCTCGCGGTATCATTGCAGCACTGGGGCCAGATG
GTAAGCCCTCCCGTATCGTAGTTATCTACACGACGGGGAGTCAGGCAACTATGGATGAACGAAATAGACA
GATCGCTGAGATAGGTGCCTCACTGATTAAGCATTGGTAACTGTCAGACCAAGTTTACTCATATATACTT
TAGATTGATTTAAAACTTCATTTTTAATTTAAAAGGATCTAGGTGAAGATCCTTTTTGATAATCTCATGA
CCAAAATCCCTTAACGTGAGTTTTCGTTCCACTGAGCGTCAGACCCCGTAGAAAAGATCAAAGGATCTTC
TTGAGATCCTTTTTTTCTGCGCGTAATCTGCTGCTTGCAAACAAAAAAACCACCGCTACCAGCGGTGGTT
TGTTTGCCGGATCAAGAGCTACCAACTCTTTTTCCGAAGGTAACTGGCTTCAGCAGAGCGCAGATACCAA
ATACTGTCCTTCTAGTGTAGCCGTAGTTAGGCCACCACTTCAAGAACTCTGTAGCACCGCCTACATACCT
CGCTCTGCTAATCCTGTTACCAGTGGCTGCTGCCAGTGGCGATAAGTCGTGTCTTACCGGGTTGGACTCA
AGACGATAGTTACCGGATAAGGCGCAGCGGTCGGGCTGAACGGGGGGTTCGTGCACACAGCCCAGCTTGG
AGCGAACGACCTACACCGAACTGAGATACCTACAGCGTGAGCTATGAGAAAGCGCCACGCTTCCCGAAGG
GAGAAAGGCGGACAGGTATCCGGTAAGCGGCAGGGTCGGAACAGGAGAGCGCACGAGGGAGCTTCCAGGG
GGAAACGCCTGGTATCTTTATAGTCCTGTCGGGTTTCGCCACCTCTGACTTGAGCGTCGATTTTTGTGAT
GCTCGTCAGGGGGGCGGAGCCTATGGAAAAACGCCAGCAACGCGGCCTTTTTACGGTTCCTGGCCTTTTG
CTGGCCTTTTGCTCACATGTTCTTTCCTGCGTTATCCCCTGATTCTGTGGATAACCGTATTACCGCCTTT
GAGTGAGCTGATACCGCTCGCCGCAGCCGAACGACCGAGCGCAGCGAGTCAGTGAGCGAGGAAGCGGAAG
AGCGCCTGATGCGGTATTTTCTCCTTACGCATCTGTGCGGTATTTCACACCGCAATGGTGCACTCTCAGT
ACAATCTGCTCTGATGCCGCATAGTTAAGCCAGTATACACTCCGCTATCGCTACGTGACTGGGTCATGGC
TGCGCCCCGACACCCGCCAACACCCGCTGACGCGCCCTGACGGGCTTGTCTGCTCCCGGCATCCGCTTAC
AGACAAGCTGTGACCGTCTCCGGGAGCTGCATGTGTCAGAGGTTTTCACCGTCATCACCGAAACGCGCGA
GGCAGCTGCGGTAAAGCTCATCAGCGTGGTCGTGAAGCGATTCACAGATGTCTGCCTGTTCATCCGCGTC
CAGCTCGTTGAGTTTCTCCAGAAGCGTTAATGTCTGGCTTCTGATAAAGCGGGCCATGTTAAGGGCGGTT
TTTTCCTGTTTGGTCACTGATGCCTCCGTGTAAGGGGGATTTCTGTTCATGGGGGTAATGATACCGATGA
AACGAGAGAGGATGCTCACGATACGGGTTACTGATGATGAACATGCCCGGTTACTGGAACGTTGTGAGGG
TAAACAACTGGCGGTATGGATGCGGCGGGACCAGAGAAAAATCACTCAGGGTCAATGCCAGCGCTTCGTT
AATACAGATGTAGGTGTTCCACAGGGTAGCCAGCAGCATCCTGCGATGCAGATCCGGAACATAATGGTGC
AGGGCGCTGACTTCCGCGTTTCCAGACTTTACGAAACACGGAAACCGAAGACCATTCATGTTGTTGCTCA
GGTCGCAGACGTTTTGCAGCAGCAGTCGCTTCACGTTCGCTCGCGTATCGGTGATTCATTCTGCTAACCA
GTAAGGCAACCCCGCCAGCCTAGCCGGGTCCTCAACGACAGGAGCACGATCATGCGCACCCGTGGCCAGG
ACCCAACGCTGCCCGAGATGCGCCGCGTGCGGCTGCTGGAGATGGCGGACGCGATGGATATGTTCTGCCA
AGGGTTGGTTTGCGCATTCACAGTTCTCCGCAAGAATTGATTGGCTCCAATTCTTGGAGTGGTGAATCCG
TTAGCGAGGTGCCGCCGGCTTCCATTCAGGTCGAGGTGGCCCGGCTCCATGCACCGCGACGCAACGCGGG
GAGGCAGACAAGGTATAGGGCGGCGCCTACAATCCATGCCAACCCGTTCCATGTGCTCGCCGAGGCGGCA
TAAATCGCCGTGACGATCAGCGGTCCAATGATCGAAGTTAGGCTGGTAAGAGCCGCGAGCGATCCTTGAA
GCTGTCCCTGATGGTCGTCATCTACCTGCCTGGACAGCATGGCCTGCAACGCGGGCATCCCGATGCCGCC
GGAAGCGAGAAGAATCATAATGGGGAAGGCCATCCAGCCTCGCGTCGCGAACGCCAGCAAGACGTAGCCC
AGCGCGTCGGCCGCCATGCCGGCGATAATGGCCTGCTTCTCGCCGAAACGTTTGGTGGCGGGACCAGTGA
CGAAGGCTTGAGCGAGGGCGTGCAAGATTCCGAATACCGCAAGCGACAGGCCGATCATCGTCGCGCTCCA
GCGAAAGCGGTCCTCGCCGAAAATGACCCAGAGCGCTGCCGGCACCTGTCCTACGAGTTGCATGATAAAG
AAGACAGTCATAAGTGCGGCGACGATAGTCATGCCCCGCGCCCACCGGAAGGAGCTGACTGGGTTGAAGG
CTCTCAAGGGCATCGGTCGATCGACGCTCTCCCTTATGCGACTCCTGCATTAGGAAGCAGCCCAGTAGTA
GGTTGAGGCCGTTGAGCACCGCCGCCGCAAGGAATGGTGCATGCAAGGAGATGGCGCCCAACAGTCCCCC
GGCCACGGGGCCTGCCACCATACCCACGCCGAAACAAGCGCTCATGAGCCCGAAGTGGCGAGCCCGATCT
TCCCCAT
Features (pLannotate 1.2.2; 15 found; start..end, strand, type, name):
    105..123     +  promoter       T7 promoter: promoter for bacteriophage T7 RNA polymerase
    151..175     +  protein_bind   attB1: mutant version of attB; recombination site for the Gateway® BP reaction BP Clonase™
    193..732     +  CDS            ARF4: ARF4_HUMAN - Also known as ARF2. Experimental evidence at protein level: Swiss-Prot protein existence level 1. GTP-binding protein that functions as an allosteric activator of the cholera toxin catalytic subunit, an ADP-ribosyltransferase. Involved in protein trafficking; may modulate vesicle budding and uncoating within the Golgi apparatus. From Homo sapiens (Human).
    740..764     -  protein_bind   attB2: mutant version of attB; recombination site for the Gateway® BP reaction BP Clonase™
    774..823     +  CDS            SET1 (fragment): solubility-enhancement tag derived from T7 phage gene 10B
    831..878     +  terminator     T7 terminator: transcription terminator for bacteriophage T7 RNA polymerase
    904..1196    -  CDS            TcR (fragment): tetracycline efflux protein; tet; confers resistance to tetracycline
   1244..1272    -  promoter       tet promoter: E. coli promoter for tetracycline efflux protein gene
   1385..1489    +  promoter       AmpR promoter: bla
   1490..2350    +  CDS            AmpR: β-lactamase; bla; confers resistance to ampicillin, carbenicillin, and related antibiotics
   2521..3109    +  rep_origin     ori: high-copy-number ColE1/pMB1/pBR322/pUC origin of replication
   3295..3434    -  misc_feature   bom: basis of mobility region from pBR322
   3536..3727    -  CDS            rop: Rop protein, which maintains plasmids at low copy number; rop
   3744..4124    +  CDS            YPB1_ECOLX: Protein predicted: Swiss-Prot protein existence level 4. From Escherichia coli.
   4366..83      -  CDS            TcR (fragment) (across the origin): tetracycline efflux protein; tet; confers resistance to tetracycline
