[The description below was written by a language model from this plasmid's Addgene catalogue record and pLannotate feature annotations shown in this document.]
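Description:
rk3s is a bacterial expression plasmid built on the pET3c backbone that carries the coding sequence of human ARF4 (also known as ARF2), a roughly 540 bp insert. ARF4 is a small GTP-binding protein of the ADP-ribosylation factor family; it is an allosteric activator of the cholera toxin catalytic subunit and is implicated in protein trafficking and vesicle dynamics at the Golgi. In the 5,187 nt annotated sequence, the ARF4 open reading frame lies downstream of a T7 promoter and upstream of a T7 terminator. Transcription therefore depends on T7 RNA polymerase, which has to be supplied by the expression host. The DH5alpha strain listed in the record serves for propagation.

The automated annotation places short attB1- and attB2-like Gateway sites on either side of the coding sequence. The catalogue lists the cloning method as unknown, so it is unclear whether these sites reflect how the plasmid was built. A short fragment annotated as a T7 gene 10-derived solubility tag follows the insert, lying beyond the attB2-like site. It is probably residual pET3c gene 10 sequence, and the record describes no tag on ARF4.

The rest of the plasmid is typical pBR322-derived pET backbone. It has a ColE1/pMB1-type origin with the bom mobility region and the rop gene, and an AmpR (β-lactamase) cassette with its own promoter for ampicillin selection. It also retains the tet promoter and interrupted fragments of the tetracycline resistance gene, which should not be functional. The catalogue lists the plasmid as high copy, although rop normally moderates copy number. The stated purpose is expression of ARF4, in keeping with producing recombinant protein in E. coli for biochemical study of ARF family GTPases.
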