Addgene plasmid #117426: rk3s
Purpose: Expression of ARF4
Depositing lab: Richard Kahn. Depositing organization: National Cancer Institute (NCI). Publication: Human ADP-ribosylation factors. A functionally conserved family of GTP-binding proteins. Kahn RA, Kern FG, Clark J, Gelmann EP, Rulka C. J Biol Chem. 1991 Feb 5;266(4):2606-14. PubMed 1899243.
Backbone
  Vector backbone: pET3c
  Vector type: Bacterial Expression
Growth in bacteria
  Bacterial resistance: Ampicillin, 100 μg/mL
  Growth temperature: 37°C
  Growth strain: DH5alpha
  Copy number: High Copy
Gene/Insert
  Gene/Insert name: ARF4
  Species: H. sapiens (human)
  Insert size (bp): 540
  Entrez Gene: ARF4 (a.k.a. ARF2)
  Cloning method: Unknown
Terms and licenses: Academic/Nonprofit Terms; Industry Terms: Not Available to Industry
How to cite: rk3s was a gift from Richard Kahn (Addgene plasmid # 117426 ; http://n2t.net/addgene:117426 ; RRID:Addgene_117426)
